Addgene plasmid #54006: mEmerald-ATG14-C-18
Purpose: Localization: Membrane Receptor, Excitation: 487, Emission: 509
Depositing lab: Michael Davidson. Depositing organization: Florida State University, Tallahassee.
Backbone
  Vector backbone: mEmerald-C1
  Backbone size w/o insert (bp): 4750
  Vector type: Mammalian Expression
  Selectable markers: Neomycin (select with G418)
Growth in bacteria
  Bacterial resistance: Kanamycin, 50 μg/mL
  Growth temperature: 37°C
  Growth strain: DH5alpha
  Copy number: High Copy
Gene/Insert
  Gene/Insert name: ATG14 (alt name: NM_014924.4)
  Species: H. sapiens (human)
  Entrez Gene: ATG14 (a.k.a. ATG14L, BARKOR, KIAA0831)
  Promoter: CMV
  Tag / fusion protein: mEmerald (N terminal on backbone)
  Cloning method: Unknown
  Sequencing primers: 5′ CMV-F; 3′ SV40pA-R
Terms and licenses: Academic/Nonprofit Terms; Industry Terms
Depositor comments: . Excitation = 487; Emission = 509. Localization data: Membrane Receptor
How to cite: mEmerald-ATG14-C-18 was a gift from Michael Davidson (Addgene plasmid # 54006 ; http://n2t.net/addgene:54006 ; RRID:Addgene_54006)
