[The description below was written by a language model from this plasmid's Addgene catalogue record.]
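Description:
mEmerald-ATG14-C-18 is a mammalian expression plasmid built on the mEmerald-C1 backbone (about 4.75 kb without the insert) that produces human ATG14 (also known as ATG14L, BARKOR or KIAA0831) fused to the green fluorescent protein mEmerald. Transcription is driven by the CMV promoter, a strong constitutive promoter in most mammalian cell lines. mEmerald lies on the backbone at the N-terminus of the fusion, so ATG14 is joined to the C-terminal end of the fluorophore. The "C-18" in the name probably indicates this C-type orientation and an 18-residue linker, although the record does not explain the naming. The listed 3′ sequencing primer implies an SV40 polyadenylation signal downstream of the insert. The cloning method is recorded as unknown, and no feature table is supplied, so the exact junctions and the replication origin are not documented here.

The plasmid is maintained in E. coli at high copy number under kanamycin selection. It also carries a neomycin resistance marker that allows G418 selection of stably transfected mammalian cells.

mEmerald is a bright, monomeric GFP derivative, with excitation at 487 nm and emission at 509 nm as recorded. The construct is intended as a fluorescent localization marker for live- or fixed-cell imaging of ATG14. The depositor labels the localization as "Membrane Receptor". ATG14 is generally known as an autophagy-related component of the class III PI3-kinase complex that associates with membranes, so that category label is best read loosely.
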