>Addgene plasmid #54006 | mEmerald-ATG14-C-18 | depositor partial sequence | sequence record 84199 | insert sequence
TCAGATCCGCTAGCGCTACCGGTCGCCACCATGGTGAGCAAGGGCGAGGAGCTGTTCACCGGGGTGGTGC
CCATCCTGGTCGAGCTGGACGGCGACGTAAACGGCCACAAGTTCAGCGTGTCCGGCGAGGGCGAGGGCGA
TGCCACCTACGGCAAGCTGACCCTGAAGTTCATCTGCACCACCGGCAAGCTGCCCGTGCCCTGGCCCACC
CTCGTGACCACCTTGACCTACGGCGTGCAGTGCTTCGCCCGCTACCCCGACCACATGAAGCAGCACGACT
TCTTCAAGTCCGCCATGCCCGAAGGCTACGTCCAGGAGCGCACCATCTTCTTCAAGGACGACGGCAACTA
CAAGACCCGCGCCGAGGTGAAGTTCGAGGGCGACACCCTGGTGAACCGCATCGAGCTGAAGGGCATCGAC
TTCAAGGAGGACGGCAACATCCTGGGGCACAAGCTGGAGTACAACTACAACAGCCACAAGGTCTATATCA
CCGCCGACAAGCAGAAGAACGGCATCAAGGTGAACTTCAAGACCCGCCACAACATCGAGGACGGCAGCGT
GCAGCTCGCCGACCACTACCAGCAGAACACCCCCATCGGCGACGGCCCCGTGCTGCTGCCCGACAACCAC
TACCTGAGCACCCAGTCCAAGCTGAGCAAAGACCCCAACGAGAAGCGCGATCACATGGTCCTGCTGGAGT
TCGTGACCGCCGCCGGGATCACTCTCGGCATGGACGAGCTGTACAAGTCCGGACTCAGATCTGGCAGCGG
TGGAGGCAGCGCATCCGGCGGAAGCGGAAGCGCGTCTCCCAGTGGGAAGGGAGCCCGGGCGCTGGAGGCT
CCTGGCTGCGGGCCCCGGCCGCTCGCCCGGGACCTGGTGGACTCCGTGGACGATGCGGAGGGGCTGTACG
TGGCTGTGGAGCGCTGCCCGCTGTGCAACACTACCCGCCGGCGGCTGACCTGCGCCAAATGCGTTCAGAG
CGGCGATTTCGTCTACTTCGACGGCCGCGACCGGGAGAGGTTTATCGACAAGAAGGAAAGGTTAAGCCGA
CTTAAGAGCAAGCAAGAAGAATTTCAGAAAGAAGTGTTAAAAGCTATGGAAGGAAAATGGATAACAGATC
AGTTGAGATGGAAAATAATGTCCTGCAAGATGAGGATTGAACAGTTAAAACAAACAATATGTAAAGGAAA
TGAAGAAATGGAGAAAAATTCTGAAGGCCTTCTCAAAACCAAGGAAAAGAATCAGAAGCTTTACAGTCGA
GCACAACGGCACCAAGAGAAAAAGGAGAAGATTCAGAGGCATAATCGCAAACTTGGTGACCTGGTAGAAA
AAAAGACCATTGACTTAAGAAGTCATTATGAGCGTCTGGCAAATCTTCGACGATCCCATATATTAGAGCT
CACCTCTGTCATTTTTCCAATCGAGGAAGTAAAGACGGGTGTGAGAGACCCCGCAGATGTGTCTTCAGAG
AGTGACAGTGCCATGACCTCCAGCACTGTGAGCAAGCTTGCTGAAGCCCGGAGGACAACTTACCTCTCAG
GACGATGGGTCTGTGACGATCACAACGGAGACACCAGCATTAGCATTACAGGGCCTTGGATTAGCCTCCC
TAACAATGGGGACTACTCTGCCTACTACAGCTGGGTGGAGGAGAAGAAAACAACCCAGGGGCCTGACATG
GAGCAGAGTAACCCTGCCTACACCATCAGTGCTGCGCTGTGCTATGCAACTCAGCTGGTCAACATTCTGT
CTCATATACTTGATGTAAATCTTCCCAAAAAGCTCTGCAACAGTGAATTTTGTGGCGAAAATCTAAGCAA
GCAGAAATTTACTCGAGCAGTGAAGAAACTGAATGCAAATATTCTTTACCTTTGTTTTTCTCAGCATGTA
AATTTAGATCAATTACAACCACTGCATACCCTCAGGAATCTAATGTACCTGGTCAGTCCAAGCTCTGAAC
ACCTAGGCAGGTCAGGGCCCTTTGAAGTACGAGCAGACCTTGAGGAGTCCATGGAATTTGTGGATCCCGG
AGTTGCTGGAGAATCAGATGAGAGCGGAGATGAGCGCGTCAGCGATGAAGAAACCGACCTGGGCACAGAC
TGGGAGAACTTGCCTAGTCCCCGGTTTTGTGATATCCCTTCCCAGTCTGTGGAAGTCTCCCAGAGTCAGA
GCACCCAGGCGTCCCCACCCATCGCGAGCAGCAGTGCAGGTGGGATGATCTCCTCTGCAGCAGCCTCGGT
GACCTCCTGGTTTAAAGCTTACACTGGACACCGTTAAGAATTCTGCAGTCGACGGTACCGCGGGCCCGGG
ATCCACCGGATCTAGATAACTGATCATAATCAGCCATACC
