>Addgene plasmid #54006 | mEmerald-ATG14-C-18 | addgene partial sequence | sequence record 91543 | EGFP-C 5'-CATGGTCCTGCTGGAGTTCGTG-3'
GCTGTACAAGTCCGGACTCAGATCTGGCAGCGGTGGAGGCAGCGCATCCGGCGGAAGCGGAAGCGCGTCT
CCCAGTGGGAAGGGAGCCCGGGCGCTGGAGGCTCCTGGCTGCGGGCCCCGGCCGCTCGCCCGGGACCTGG
TGGACTCCGTGGACGATGCGGAGGGGCTGTACGTGGCTGTGGAGCGCTGCCCGCTGTGCAACACTACCCG
CCGGCGGCTGACCTGCGCCAAATGCGTTCAGAGCGGCGATTTCGTCTACTTCGACGGCCGCGACCGGGAG
AGGTTTATCGACAAGAAGGAAAGGTTAAGCCGACTTAAGAGCAAGCAAGAAGAATTTCAGAAAGAAGTGT
TAAAAGCTATGGAAGGAAAATGGATAACAGATCAGTTGAGATGGAAAATAATGTCCTGCAAGATGAGGAT
TGAACAGTTAAAACAAACAATATGTAAAGGAAATGAAGAAATGGAGAAAAATTCTGAAGGCCTTCTCAAA
ACCAAGGAAAAGAATCAGAAGCTTTACAGTCGAGCACAACGGCACCAAGAGAAAAAGGAGAAGATTCAGA
GGCATAATCGCAAACTTGGTGACCTGGTAGAAAAAAAGACCATTGACTTAAGAAGTCATTATGAGCGTCT
GGCAAATCTTCGACGATCCCATATATTAGAGCTCACCTCTGTCATTTTTCCAATCGAGGAAGTAAAGACG
GGTGTGAGAGACCCCGCAGATGTGTCTTCAGAGAGTGACAGTGCCATGACCTCCAGCACTGTGAGCAAGC
TTGCTGAAGCCCGGAGGACAACTTACCTCTCAGGACGATGGGTCTGTGACGATCACAACGGAGACACCAG
CATTAGCATTACAGG
